Addgene plasmid #212636: pLV_CAG_Gag-EIF4E-TM
Purpose: Lentivirus vector to express an MLV Gag-EIF4E fusion protein (W56L, W102L, W166L mutations installed into EIF4E)
Depositing lab: Paul Blainey. Depositing organization: Broad Institute. Publication: Live-cell transcriptomics with engineered virus-like particles. Najia MA, Le A, Borrajo J, Pruett L, Tsai F, Ogi R, Huang JY, Griffith LG, Daley GQ, Blainey PC. Cell. 2026 Sep 1:S0092-8674(26)00932-3. doi: 10.1016/j.cell.2026.08.005. PubMed 42679822.
Backbone
  Vector backbone: pLenti
  Vector type: Mammalian Expression, Lentiviral
  Selectable markers: Zeocin
Growth in bacteria
  Bacterial resistance: Ampicillin, 100 μg/mL
  Growth temperature: 30°C
  Growth strain: NEB Stable
  Copy number: High Copy
Gene/Insert
  Gene/Insert name: MLV Gag (UniProt ID: P03332)
  Species: MoMLV
  Entrez Gene: gag (a.k.a. MLVgp8)
  Promoter: CAG
  Tag / fusion protein: EIF4E (W56L, W102L, W166L) (C terminal on insert)
  Cloning method: Gibson Cloning
  Sequencing primers: 5′ CGCAAATGGGCGGTAGGCGTG
Resource information
  A portion of this plasmid was derived from a plasmid made by: The MLV Gag ORF was cloned from MLV Gag-YFP (Addgene Plasmid #1813, a gift from Walther Mothes)
Terms and licenses: Academic/Nonprofit Terms; Industry Terms: Not Available to Industry
Depositor comments: Please visit https://doi.org/10.1101/2024.10.01.616098 for bioRxiv preprint.
How to cite: pLV_CAG_Gag-EIF4E-TM was a gift from Paul Blainey (Addgene plasmid # 212636 ; http://n2t.net/addgene:212636 ; RRID:Addgene_212636)
