[The description below was written by a language model from this plasmid's Addgene catalogue record and pLannotate feature annotations shown in this document.]
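Description:
pLV_CAG_Gag-EIF4E-TM is a lentiviral transfer plasmid built on a pLenti backbone for mammalian expression of a Moloney murine leukemia virus (MLV) Gag protein fused at its C terminus to human EIF4E. It is maintained in E. coli through a high-copy ColE1/pUC-type origin with ampicillin resistance (AmpR), and an f1 origin is also present. The HIV-1-derived vector portion has a CMV enhancer/promoter placed upstream of a truncated 5' LTR to drive genomic RNA transcription in packaging cells. This is followed by the Ψ packaging signal with a gag fragment, the RRE for Rev-dependent nuclear export, and the cPPT/CTS. A WPRE that boosts transcript expression, a truncated 3' LTR and a bGH polyadenylation signal lie downstream.

The catalogue lists the internal promoter as CAG. The automated annotation labels this region as a CMV enhancer and promoter followed by a β-globin intron, so its exact composition cannot be confirmed from the table. The feature table marks only the start of the MLV gag reading frame and a large EIF4E fragment, with the stretch between them unannotated, consistent with a continuous full-length Gag-EIF4E fusion. EIF4E is the mRNA cap-binding translation initiation factor, and this version carries W56L, W102L and W166L substitutions. The "TM" in the name presumably refers to this triple mutant, though the record does not state the functional consequence of the changes. A BleoR sequence sits shortly after EIF4E and provides Zeocin selection of transduced cells; the element linking it to the fusion is not annotated. The associated work concerns live-cell transcriptomics with engineered virus-like particles, so the plasmid probably serves to make cells that stably express a Gag fusion able to assemble such particles.
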