Features (pLannotate 1.2.2; 30 found; start..end, strand, type, name):
    223..1083    -  CDS            AmpR: β-lactamase; bla; confers resistance to ampicillin, carbenicillin, and related antibiotics
   1084..1188    -  promoter       AmpR promoter: bla
   1247..1299    -  misc_feature   bom (fragment): basis of mobility region from pBR322
   1454..1833    +  enhancer       CMV enhancer: human cytomegalovirus immediate early enhancer
   1834..2033    +  promoter       CMV promoter: human cytomegalovirus (CMV) immediate early promoter
   2051..2231    +  LTR            5' LTR (truncated): truncated 5' long terminal repeat (LTR) from HIV-1
   2278..2403    +  misc_feature   HIV-1 Ψ: packaging signal of human immunodeficiency virus type 1
   2387..2750    +  CDS            HIV-1 gag (fragment): gag protein from human immunodeficiency virus 1; gag
   2896..3129    +  misc_feature   RRE: The Rev response element (RRE) of HIV-1 allows for Rev-dependent mRNA export from the nucleus to the cytoplasm.
   3506..3606    +  CDS            Rev (fragment): human immunodeficiency virus 1 (HIV-1) Rev protein; rev; enhances nuclear export of unspliced and incompletely spliced viral mRNAs
   3656..3773    +  misc_feature   cPPT/CTS: central polypurine tract and central termination sequence of HIV-1
   3883..4186    +  enhancer       CMV enhancer: human cytomegalovirus immediate early enhancer
   4187..4390    +  promoter       CMV promoter: human cytomegalovirus (CMV) immediate early promoter
   4524..4999    +  intron         β-globin intron: internally truncated intron from human β-globin
   5003..5053    +  CDS            HBB (fragment): HBB_COLGU - Experimental evidence at transcript level: Swiss-Prot protein existence level 2. Involved in oxygen transport from the lung to the various peripheral tissues. From Colobus guereza (Mantled guereza) (Eastern black-and-white colobus monkey).
   5063..5479    +  CDS            gag (truncated): truncated Moloney murine leukemia virus (MMLV) gag gene lacking the start codon
   6722..7330    +  CDS            EIF4E (fragment): IF4E_HUMAN - Also known as EIF4EL1, EIF4F. Experimental evidence at protein level: Swiss-Prot protein existence level 1. Recognizes and binds the 7-methylguanosine-containing mRNA cap during an early step in the initiation of protein synthesis and facilitates ribosome binding by inducing the unwinding of the mRNAs secondary structures (PubMed:16271312, PubMed:22578813). In addition to its role in translation initiation, also acts as a regulator of translation and stability in the cytoplasm (PubMed:24335285). Component of the CYFIP1-EIF4E-FMR1 complex which binds to the mRNA cap and mediates tr
   7396..7768    +  CDS            BleoR (fragment): antibiotic-binding protein; Sh ble from Streptoalloteichus hindustanus; confers resistance to bleomycin, phleomycin, and Zeocin™
   7769..7790    +  misc_feature   MCS (fragment): pBluescript multiple cloning site
   7793..8381    +  misc_feature   WPRE: woodchuck hepatitis virus posttranscriptional regulatory element
   8318..8899    +  CDS            nef (fragment): NEF_HV1H2 - Experimental evidence at protein level: Swiss-Prot protein existence level 1. Extracellular Nef protein targets CD4(+) T-lymphocytes for apoptosis by interacting with CXCR4 surface receptors. From Human immunodeficiency virus type 1 group M subtype B (isolate HXB2) (HIV-1).
   8906..9086    +  LTR            5' LTR (truncated): truncated 5' long terminal repeat (LTR) from HIV-1
   9118..9342    +  polyA_signal   bGH poly(A) signal: bovine growth hormone polyadenylation signal
   9346..9367    +  promoter       SV40 promoter (fragment): SV40 enhancer and early promoter
   9388..9816    +  rep_origin     f1 ori (sequence partly withheld): f1 bacteriophage origin of replication; arrow indicates direction of (+) strand synthesis
   9864..9886    -  protein_bind   lac operator (fragment): The lac repressor binds to the lac operator to inhibit transcription in E. coli. This inhibition can be relieved by adding lactose or isopropyl-β-D-thiogalactopyranoside (IPTG). lac repressor encoded by lacI
   9890..9920    -  promoter       lac promoter: promoter for the E. coli lac operon
   9935..9956    -  protein_bind   CAP binding site: CAP binding activates transcription in the presence of cAMP. E. coli catabolite activator protein
   9969..10061   -  CDS            lacI (fragment): lac repressor; lacI; The lac repressor binds to the lac operator to inhibit transcription in E. coli. This inhibition can be relieved by adding lactose or isopropyl-β-D-thiogalactopyranoside (IPTG).
  10244..52      -  rep_origin     ori (across the origin): high-copy-number ColE1/pMB1/pBR322/pUC origin of replication
>Addgene plasmid #212636 | pLV_CAG_Gag-EIF4E-TM | addgene full sequence | sequence record 460282 | Addgene NGS Result
TGGTTTTTTTGTTTGCAAGCAGCAGATTACGCGCAGAAAAAAAGGATCTCAAGAAGATCCTTTGATCTTT
TCTACGGGGTCTGACGCTCAGTGGAACGAAAACTCACGTTAAGGGATTTTGGTCATGAGATTATCAAAAA
GGATCTTCACCTAGATCCTTTTAAATTAAAAATGAAGTTTTAAATCAATCTAAAGTATATATGAGTAAAC
TTGGTCTGACAGTTACCAATGCTTAATCAGTGAGGCACCTATCTCAGCGATCTGTCTATTTCGTTCATCC
ATAGTTGCCTGACTCCCCGTCGTGTAGATAACTACGATACGGGAGGGCTTACCATCTGGCCCCAGTGCTG
CAATGATACCGCGAGACCCACGCTCACCGGCTCCAGATTTATCAGCAATAAACCAGCCAGCCGGAAGGGC
CGAGCGCAGAAGTGGTCCTGCAACTTTATCCGCCTCCATCCAGTCTATTAATTGTTGCCGGGAAGCTAGA
GTAAGTAGTTCGCCAGTTAATAGTTTGCGCAACGTTGTTGCCATTGCTACAGGCATCGTGGTGTCACGCT
CGTCGTTTGGTATGGCTTCATTCAGCTCCGGTTCCCAACGATCAAGGCGAGTTACATGATCCCCCATGTT
GTGCAAAAAAGCGGTTAGCTCCTTCGGTCCTCCGATCGTTGTCAGAAGTAAGTTGGCCGCAGTGTTATCA
CTCATGGTTATGGCAGCACTGCATAATTCTCTTACTGTCATGCCATCCGTAAGATGCTTTTCTGTGACTG
GTGAGTACTCAACCAAGTCATTCTGAGAATAGTGTATGCGGCGACCGAGTTGCTCTTGCCCGGCGTCAAT
ACGGGATAATACCGCGCCACATAGCAGAACTTTAAAAGTGCTCATCATTGGAAAACGTTCTTCGGGGCGA
AAACTCTCAAGGATCTTACCGCTGTTGAGATCCAGTTCGATGTAACCCACTCGTGCACCCAACTGATCTT
CAGCATCTTTTACTTTCACCAGCGTTTCTGGGTGAGCAAAAACAGGAAGGCAAAATGCCGCAAAAAAGGG
AATAAGGGCGACACGGAAATGTTGAATACTCATACTCTTCCTTTTTCAATATTATTGAAGCATTTATCAG
GGTTATTGTCTCATGAGCGGATACATATTTGAATGTATTTAGAAAAATAAACAAATAGGGGTTCCGCGCA
CATTTCCCCGAAAAGTGCCACCTGACGTCGACGGATCGGGAGATCTCCCGATCCCCTATGGTGCACTCTC
AGTACAATCTGCTCTGATGCCGCATAGTTAAGCCAGTATCTGCTCCCTGCTTGTGTGTTGGAGGTCGCTG
AGTAGTGCGCGAGCAAAATTTAAGCTACAACAAGGCAAGGCTTGACCGACAATTGCATGAAGAATCTGCT
TAGGGTTAGGCGTTTTGCGCTGCTTCGCGATGTACGGGCCAGATATACGCGTTGACATTGATTATTGACT
AGTTATTAATAGTAATCAATTACGGGGTCATTAGTTCATAGCCCATATATGGAGTTCCGCGTTACATAAC
TTACGGTAAATGGCCCGCCTGGCTGACCGCCCAACGACCCCCGCCCATTGACGTCAATAATGACGTATGT
TCCCATAGTAACGCCAATAGGGACTTTCCATTGACGTCAATGGGTGGAGTATTTACGGTAAACTGCCCAC
TTGGCAGTACATCAAGTGTATCATATGCCAAGTACGCCCCCTATTGACGTCAATGACGGTAAATGGCCCG
CCTGGCATTATGCCCAGTACATGACCTTATGGGACTTTCCTACTTGGCAGTACATCTACGTATTAGTCAT
CGCTATTACCATGGTGATGCGGTTTTGGCAGTACATCAATGGGCGTGGATAGCGGTTTGACTCACGGGGA
TTTCCAAGTCTCCACCCCATTGACGTCAATGGGAGTTTGTTTTGGCACCAAAATCAACGGGACTTTCCAA
AATGTCGTAACAACTCCGCCCCATTGACGCAAATGGGCGGTAGGCGTGTACGGTGGGAGGTCTATATAAG
CAGCGCGTTTTGCCTGTACTGGGTCTCTCTGGTTAGACCAGATCTGAGCCTGGGAGCTCTCTGGCTAACT
AGGGAACCCACTGCTTAAGCCTCAATAAAGCTTGCCTTGAGTGCTTCAAGTAGTGTGTGCCCGTCTGTTG
TGTGACTCTGGTAACTAGAGATCCCTCAGACCCTTTTAGTCAGTGTGGAAAATCTCTAGCAGTGGCGCCC
GAACAGGGACTTGAAAGCGAAAGGGAAACCAGAGGAGCTCTCTCGACGCAGGACTCGGCTTGCTGAAGCG
CGCACGGCAAGAGGCGAGGGGCGGCGACTGGTGAGTACGCCAAAAATTTTGACTAGCGGAGGCTAGAAGG
AGAGAGATGGGTGCGAGAGCGTCAGTATTAAGCGGGGGAGAATTAGATCGCGATGGGAAAAAATTCGGTT
AAGGCCAGGGGGAAAGAAAAAATATAAATTAAAACATATAGTATGGGCAAGCAGGGAGCTAGAACGATTC
GCAGTTAATCCTGGCCTGTTAGAAACATCAGAAGGCTGTAGACAAATACTGGGACAGCTACAACCATCCC
TTCAGACAGGATCAGAAGAACTTAGATCATTATATAATACAGTAGCAACCCTCTATTGTGTGCATCAAAG
GATAGAGATAAAAGACACCAAGGAAGCTTTAGACAAGATAGAGGAAGAGCAAAACAAAAGTAAGACCACC
GCACAGCAAGCGGCCGCTGATCTTCAGACCTGGAGGAGGAGATATGAGGGACAATTGGAGAAGTGAATTA
TATAAATATAAAGTAGTAAAAATTGAACCATTAGGAGTAGCACCCACCAAGGCAAAGAGAAGAGTGGTGC
AGAGAGAAAAAAGAGCAGTGGGAATAGGAGCTTTGTTCCTTGGGTTCTTGGGAGCAGCAGGAAGCACTAT
GGGCGCAGCGTCAATGACGCTGACGGTACAGGCCAGACAATTATTGTCTGGTATAGTGCAGCAGCAGAAC
AATTTGCTGAGGGCTATTGAGGCGCAACAGCATCTGTTGCAACTCACAGTCTGGGGCATCAAGCAGCTCC
AGGCAAGAATCCTGGCTGTGGAAAGATACCTAAAGGATCAACAGCTCCTGGGGATTTGGGGTTGCTCTGG
AAAACTCATTTGCACCACTGCTGTGCCTTGGAATGCTAGTTGGAGTAATAAATCTCTGGAACAGATTTGG
AATCACACGACCTGGATGGAGTGGGACAGAGAAATTAACAATTACACAAGCTTAATACACTCCTTAATTG
AAGAATCGCAAAACCAGCAAGAAAAGAATGAACAAGAATTATTGGAATTAGATAAATGGGCAAGTTTGTG
GAATTGGTTTAACATAACAAATTGGCTGTGGTATATAAAATTATTCATAATGATAGTAGGAGGCTTGGTA
GGTTTAAGAATAGTTTTTGCTGTACTTTCTATAGTGAATAGAGTTAGGCAGGGATATTCACCATTATCGT
TTCAGACCCACCTCCCAACCCCGAGGGGACCCGACAGGCCCGAAGGAATAGAAGAAGAAGGTGGAGAGAG
AGACAGAGACAGATCCATTCGATTAGTGAACGGATCGGCACTGCGTGCGCCAATTCTGCAGACAAATGGC
AGTATTCATCCACAATTTTAAAAGAAAAGGGGGGATTGGGGGGTACAGTGCAGGGGAAAGAATAGTAGAC
ATAATAGCAACAGACATACAAACTAAAGAATTACAAAAACAAATTACAAAAATTCAAAATTTTCGGGTTT
ATTACAGGGACAGCAGAGATCCAGTTTACATTGATTATTGACTAGTTATTAATAGTAATCAATTACGGGG
TCATTAGTTCATAGCCCATATATGGAGTTCCGCGTTACATAACTTACGGTAAATGGCCCGCCTGGCTGAC
CGCCCAACGACCCCCGCCCATTGACGTCAATAATGACGTATGTTCCCATAGTAACGCCAATAGGGACTTT
CCATTGACGTCAATGGGTGGAGTATTTACGGTAAACTGCCCACTTGGCAGTACATCAAGTGTATCATATG
CCAAGTACGCCCCCTATTGACGTCAATGACGGTAAATGGCCCGCCTGGCATTATGCCCAGTACATGACCT
TATGGGACTTTCCTACTTGGCAGTACATCTACGTATTAGTCATCGCTATTACCATGGTGATGCGGTTTTG
GCAGTACATCAATGGGCGTGGATAGCGGTTTGACTCACGGGGATTTCCAAGTCTCCACCCCATTGACGTC
AATGGGAGTTTGTTTTGGCACCAAAATCAACGGGACTTTCCAAAATGTCGTAACAACTCCGCCCCATTGA
CGCAAATGGGCGGTAGGCGTGTACGGTGGGAGGTCTATATAAGCAGAGCTCGTTTAGTGAACCGTCAGAT
CGCCTGGAGACGCCATCCACGCTGTTTTGACCTCCATAGAAGACACCGGGACCGATCCAGCCTCCCCTCG
AAGCTTACATGTGGTACCGAGCTCGGATCCTGAGAACTTCAGGGTGAGTCTATGGGACCCTTGATGTTTT
CTTTCCCCTTCTTTTCTATGGTTAAGTTCATGTCATAGGAAGGGGAGAAGTAACAGGGTACACATATTGA
CCAAATCAGGGTAATTTTGCATTTGTAATTTTAAAAAATGCTTTCTTCTTTTAATATACTTTTTTGTTTA
TCTTATTTCTAATACTTTCCCTAATCTCTTTCTTTCAGGGCAATAATGATACAATGTATCATGCCTCTTT
GCACCATTCTAAAGAATAACAGTGATAATTTCTGGGTTAAGGCAATAGCAATATTTCTGCATATAAATAT
TTCTGCATATAAATTGTAACTGATGTAAGAGGTTTCATATTGCTAATAGCAGCTACAATCCAGCTACCAT
TCTGCTTTTATTTTATGGTTGGGATAAGGCTGGATTATTCTGAGTCCAAGCTAGGCCCTTTTGCTAATCA
TGTTCATACCTCTTATCTTCCTCCCACAGCTCCTGGGCAACGTGCTGGTCTGTGTGCTGGCCCATCACTT
TGGCAAAGAATTCGCCACCATGGGCCAGACTGTTACCACTCCCTTAAGTTTGACCTTAGGTCACTGGAAA
GATGTCGAGCGGATCGCTCACAACCAGTCGGTAGATGTCAAGAAGAGACGTTGGGTTACCTTCTGCTCTG
CAGAATGGCCAACCTTTAACGTCGGATGGCCGCGAGACGGCACCTTTAACCGAGACCTCATCACCCAGGT
TAAGATCAAGGTCTTTTCACCTGGCCCGCATGGACACCCAGACCAGGTCCCCTACATCGTGACCTGGGAA
GCCTTGGCTTTTGACCCCCCTCCCTGGGTCAAGCCCTTTGTACACCCTAAGCCTCCGCCTCCTCTTCCTC
CATCCGCCCCGTCTCTCCCCCTTGAACCTCCTCGTTCGACCCCGCCTCGATCCTCCCTTTATCCAGCCCT
CACTCCTTCTCTAGGCGCCAAACCTAAACCTCAAGTTCTTTCTGACAGTGGGGGGCCGCTCATCGACCTA
CTTACAGAAGACCCCCCGCCTTATAGGGACCCAAGACCACCCCCTTCCGACAGGGACGGAAATGGTGGAG
AAGCGACCCCTGCGGGAGAGGCACCGGACCCCTCCCCAATGGCATCTCGCCTACGTGGGAGACGGGAGCC
CCCTGTGGCCGACTCCACTACCTCGCAGGCATTCCCCCTCCGCGCAGGAGGAAACGGACAGCTTCAATAC
TGGCCGTTCTCCTCTTCTGACCTTTACAACTGGAAAAATAATAACCCTTCTTTTTCTGAAGATCCAGGTA
AACTGACAGCTCTGATCGAGTCTGTCCTCATCACCCATCAGCCCACCTGGGACGACTGTCAGCAGCTGTT
GGGGACTCTGCTGACCGGAGAAGAAAAACAACGGGTGCTCTTAGAGGCTAGAAAGGCGGTGCGGGGCGAT
GATGGGCGCCCCACTCAACTGCCCAATGAAGTCGATGCCGCTTTTCCCCTCGAGCGCCCAGACTGGGATT
ACACCACCCAGGCAGGTAGGAACCACCTAGTCCACTATCGCCAGTTGCTCCTAGCGGGTCTCCAAAACGC
GGGCAGAAGCCCCACCAATTTGGCCAAGGTAAAAGGAATAACACAAGGGCCCAATGAGTCTCCCTCGGCC
TTCCTAGAGAGACTTAAGGAAGCCTATCGCAGGTACACTCCTTATGACCCTGAGGACCCAGGGCAAGAAA
CTAATGTGTCTATGTCTTTCATTTGGCAGTCTGCCCCAGACATTGGGAGAAAGTTAGAGAGGTTAGAAGA
TTTAAAAAACAAGACGCTTGGAGATTTGGTTAGAGAGGCAGAAAAGATCTTTAATAAACGAGAAACCCCG
GAAGAAAGAGAGGAACGTATCAGGAGAGAAACAGAGGAAAAAGAAGAACGCCGTAGGACAGAGGATGAGC
AGAAAGAGAAAGAAAGAGATCGTAGGAGACATAGAGAGATGAGCAAGCTATTGGCCACTGTCGTTAGTGG
ACAGAAACAGGATAGACAGGGAGGAGAACGAAGGAGGTCCCAACTCGATCGCGACCAGTGTGCCTACTGC
AAAGAAAAGGGGCACTGGGCTAAAGATTGTCCCAAGAAACCACGAGGACCTCGGGGACCAAGACCGCAGG
GATCAGGATCAGGATCAGGATCAGGATCTATGGCGACTGTCGAACCGGAAACCACCCCTACTCCTAATCC
CCCGACTACAGAAGAGGAGAAAACGGAATCTAATCAGGAGGTTGCTAACCCAGAACACTATATTAAACAT
CCCCTACAGAACAGATGGGCACTCTGGTTTTTTAAAAATGATAAAAGCAAAACTTTGCAAGCAAACCTGC
GGCTGATCTCCAAGTTTGATACTGTTGAAGACTTTTGGGCTCTGTACAACCATATCCAGTTGTCTAGTAA
TTTAATGCCTGGCTGTGACTACTCACTTTTTAAGGATGGTATTGAGCCTATGTTGGAAGATGAGAAAAAC
AAACGGGGAGGACGATGGCTAATTACATTGAACAAACAGCAGAGACGAAGTGACCTCGATCGCTTTTGGC
TAGAGACACTTCTGTGCCTTATTGGAGAATCTTTTGATGACTACAGTGATGATGTATGTGGCGCTGTTGT
TAATGTTAGAGCTAAAGGTGATAAGATAGCAATATTGACTACTGAATGTGAAAACAGAGAAGCTGTTACA
CATATAGGGAGGGTATACAAGGAAAGGTTAGGACTTCCTCCAAAGATAGTGATTGGTTATCAGTCCCACG
CAGACACAGCTACTAAGAGCGGCTCCACCACTAAAAATAGGTTTGTTGTTGGATCTGGCGCAACAAACTT
CTCTCTGCTGAAACAAGCCGGAGATGTCGAAGAGAATCCTGGGCCGGCCAAGTTGACCAGTGCCGTTCCG
GTGCTCACCGCGCGCGACGTCGCCGGAGCGGTCGAGTTCTGGACCGACCGGCTCGGGTTCTCCCGGGACT
TCGTGGAGGACGACTTCGCCGGTGTGGTCCGGGACGACGTGACCCTGTTCATCAGCGCGGTCCAGGACCA
GGTGGTGCCGGACAACACCCTGGCCTGGGTGTGGGTGCGCGGCCTGGACGAGCTGTACGCCGAGTGGTCG
GAGGTCGTGTCCACGAACTTCCGGGACGCCTCCGGGCCGGCCATGACCGAGATCGGCGAGCAGCCGTGGG
GGCGGGAGTTCGCCCTGCGCGACCCGGCCGGCAACTGCGTGCACTTCGTGGCCGAGGAGCAGGACTGAGA
ATTCGATATCAAGCTTATCGGTAATCAACCTCTGGATTACAAAATTTGTGAAAGATTGACTGGTATTCTT
AACTATGTTGCTCCTTTTACGCTATGTGGATACGCTGCTTTAATGCCTTTGTATCATGCTATTGCTTCCC
GTATGGCTTTCATTTTCTCCTCCTTGTATAAATCCTGGTTGCTGTCTCTTTATGAGGAGTTGTGGCCCGT
TGTCAGGCAACGTGGCGTGGTGTGCACTGTGTTTGCTGACGCAACCCCCACTGGTTGGGGCATTGCCACC
ACCTGTCAGCTCCTTTCCGGGACTTTCGCTTTCCCCCTCCCTATTGCCACGGCGGAACTCATCGCCGCCT
GCCTTGCCCGCTGCTGGACAGGGGCTCGGCTGTTGGGCACTGACAATTCCGTGGTGTTGTCGGGGAAATC
ATCGTCCTTTCCTTGGCTGCTCGCCTGTGTTGCCACCTGGATTCTGCGCGGGACGTCCTTCTGCTACGTC
CCTTCGGCCCTCAATCCAGCGGACCTTCCTTCCCGCGGCCTGCTGCCGGCTCTGCGGCCTCTTCCGCGTC
TTCGCCTTCGCCCTCAGACGAGTCGGATCTCCCTTTGGGCCGCCTCCCCGCATCGATACCGTCGACCTCG
AGACCTAGAAAAACATGGAGCAATCACAAGTAGCAATACAGCAGCTACCAATGCTGATTGTGCCTGGCTA
GAAGCACAAGAGGAGGAGGAGGTGGGTTTTCCAGTCACACCTCAGGTACCTTTAAGACCAATGACTTACA
AGGCAGCTGTAGATCTTAGCCACTTTTTAAAAGAAAAGGGGGGACTGGAAGGGCTAATTCACTCCCAACG
AAGACAAGATATCCTTGATCTGTGGATCTACCACACACAAGGCTACTTCCCTGATTGGCAGAACTACACA
CCAGGGCCAGGGATCAGATATCCACTGACCTTTGGATGGTGCTACAAGCTAGTACCAGTTGAGCAAGAGA
AGGTAGAAGAAGCCAATGAAGGAGAGAACACCCGCTTGTTACACCCTGTGAGCCTGCATGGGATGGATGA
CCCGGAGAGAGAAGTATTAGAGTGGAGGTTTGACAGCCGCCTAGCATTTCATCACATGGCCCGAGAGCTG
CATCCGGACTGTACTGGGTCTCTCTGGTTAGACCAGATCTGAGCCTGGGAGCTCTCTGGCTAACTAGGGA
ACCCACTGCTTAAGCCTCAATAAAGCTTGCCTTGAGTGCTTCAAGTAGTGTGTGCCCGTCTGTTGTGTGA
CTCTGGTAACTAGAGATCCCTCAGACCCTTTTAGTCAGTGTGGAAAATCTCTAGCAGGGCCCGTTTAAAC
CCGCTGATCAGCCTCGACTGTGCCTTCTAGTTGCCAGCCATCTGTTGTTTGCCCCTCCCCCGTGCCTTCC
TTGACCCTGGAAGGTGCCACTCCCACTGTCCTTTCCTAATAAAATGAGGAAATTGCATCGCATTGTCTGA
GTAGGTGTCATTCTATTCTGGGGGGTGGGGTGGGGCAGGACAGCAAGGGGGAGGATTGGGAAGACAATAG
CAGGCATGCTGGGGATGCGGTGGGCTCTATGGCTTCTGAGGCGGAAAGAACCAGCTGGGGCTCTAGGGGG
TATCCCC
[124 nt withheld, positions 9388-9511]
C
[91 nt withheld, positions 9513-9603]
A
[49 nt withheld, positions 9605-9653]
CCTTTGACGTTGGAGTCCACGTTCTTT
[37 nt withheld, positions 9681-9717]
ACCCTATCTCGGTCTATTCTTTTGATTTATAAGGGATTTTGCCGATTTCGGCCTATTGGTTAAAAAATGA
GCTGATTTAACAAAAATTTAACGCGAATTAATTCTGTAGCTTGGCGTAATCATGGTCATAGCTGTTTCCT
GTGTGAAATTGTTATCCGCTCACAATTCCACACAACATACGAGCCGGAAGCATAAAGTGTAAAGCCTGGG
GTGCCTAATGAGTGAGCTAACTCACATTAATTGCGTTGCGCTCACTGCCCGCTTTCCAGTCGGGAAACCT
GTCGTGCCAGCTGCATTAATGAATCGGCCAACGCGCGGGGAGAGGCGGTTTGCGTATTGGGCGCTCTTCC
GCTTCCTCGCTCACTGACTCGCTGCGCTCGGTCGTTCGGCTGCGGCGAGCGGTATCAGCTCACTCAAAGG
CGGTAATACGGTTATCCACAGAATCAGGGGATAACGCAGGAAAGAACATGTGAGCAAAAGGCCAGCAAAA
GGCCAGGAACCGTAAAAAGGCCGCGTTGCTGGCGTTTTTCCATAGGCTCCGCCCCCCTGACGAGCATCAC
AAAAATCGACGCTCAAGTCAGAGGTGGCGAAACCCGACAGGACTATAAAGATACCAGGCGTTTCCCCCTG
GAAGCTCCCTCGTGCGCTCTCCTGTTCCGACCCTGCCGCTTACCGGATACCTGTCCGCCTTTCTCCCTTC
GGGAAGCGTGGCGCTTTCTCATAGCTCACGCTGTAGGTATCTCAGTTCGGTGTAGGTCGTTCGCTCCAAG
CTGGGCTGTGTGCACGAACCCCCCGTTCAGCCCGACCGCTGCGCCTTATCCGGTAACTATCGTCTTGAGT
CCAACCCGGTAAGACACGACTTATCGCCACTGGCAGCAGCCACTGGTAACAGGATTAGCAGAGCGAGGTA
TGTAGGCGGTGCTACAGAGTTCTTGAAGTGGTGGCCTAACTACGGCTACACTAGAAGAACAGTATTTGGT
ATCTGCGCTCTGCTGAAGCCAGTTACCTTCGGAAAAAGAGTTGGTAGCTCTTGATCCGGCAAACAAACCA
CCGCTGGTAGCGG
